>Addgene plasmid #152150 | pGBW-m4133389 | depositor full sequence | sequence record 295162 | Full Sequence
CACCATGGCTGATGCACAATCGTTTTTAAACCGGGTTTGCGGTGTAAGTGCAGCCCGTCTTACACCGTGC
GGCACAGGCACTAGTACTGATGTCGTATACAGGGCTTTTGACATCTACAATGATAAAGTAGCTGGTTTTG
CTAAATTCCTAAAAACTAATTGTTGTCGCTTCCAAGAAAAGGACGAAGATGACAATTTAATTGATTCTTA
CTTTGTAGTTAAGAGACACACTTTCTCTAACTACCAACATGAAGAAACAATTTATAATTTACTTAAGGAT
TGTCCAGCTGTTGCTAAACATGACTTCTTTAAGTTTAGAATAGACGGTGACATGGTACCACATATATCAC
GTCAACGTCTTACTAAATACACAATGGCAGACCTCGTCTATGCTTTAAGGCATTTTGATGAAGGTAATTG
TGACACATTAAAAGAAATACTTGTCACATACAATTGTTGTGATGATGATTATTTCAATAAAAAGGACTGG
TATGATTTTGTAGAAAACCCAGATATATTACGCGTATACGCCAACTTAGGTGAACGTGTACGCCAAGCTT
TGTTAAAAACAGTACAATTCTGTGATGCCATGCGAAATGCTGGTATTGTTGGTGTACTGACATTAGATAA
TCAAGATCTCAATGGTAACTGGTATGATTTCGGTGATTTCATACAAACCACGCCAGGTAGTGGAGTTCCT
GTTGTAGATTCTTATTATTCATTGTTAATGCCTATATTAACCTTGACCAGGGCTTTAACTGCAGAGTCAC
ATGTTGACACTGACTTAACAAAGCCTTACATTAAGTGGGATTTGTTAAAATATGACTTCACGGAAGAGAG
GTTAAAACTCTTTGACCGTTATTTTAAATATTGGGATCAGACATACCACCCAAATTGTGTTAACTGTTTG
GATGACAGATGCATTCTGCATTGTGCAAACTTTAATGTTTTATTCTCTACAGTGTTCCCACCTACAAGTT
TTGGACCACTAGTGAGAAAAATATTTGTTGATGGTGTTCCATTTGTAGTTTCAACTGGATACCACTTCAG
AGAGCTAGGTGTTGTACATAATCAGGATGTAAACTTACATAGCTCTAGACTTAGTTTTAAGGAATTACTT
GTGTATGCTGCTGACCCTGCTATGCACGCTGCTTCTGGTAATCTATTACTAGATAAACGCACTACGTGCT
TTTCAGTAGCTGCACTTACTAACAATGTTGCTTTTCAAACTGTCAAACCCGGTAATTTTAACAAAGACTT
CTATGACTTTGCTGTGTCTAAGGGTTTCTTTAAGGAAGGAAGTTCTGTTGAATTAAAACACTTCTTCTTT
GCTCAGGATGGTAATGCTGCTATCAGCGATTATGACTACTATCGTTATAATCTACCAACAATGTGTGATA
TCAGACAACTACTATTTGTAGTTGAAGTTGTTGATAAGTACTTTGATTGTTACGATGGTGGCTGTATTAA
TGCTAACCAAGTCATCGTCAACAACCTAGACAAATCAGCTGGTTTTCCATTTAATAAATGGGGTAAGGCT
AGACTTTATTATGATTCAATGAGTTATGAGGATCAAGATGCACTTTTCGCATATACAAAACGTAATGTCA
TCCCTACTATAACTCAAATGAATCTTAAGTATGCCATTAGTGCAAAGAATAGAGCTCGCACCGTAGCTGG
TGTCTCTATCTGTAGTACTATGACCAATAGACAGTTTCATCAAAAATTATTGAAATCAATAGCCGCCACT
AGAGGAGCTACTGTAGTAATTGGAACAAGCAAATTCTATGGTGGTTGGCACAACATGTTAAAAACTGTTT
ATAGTGATGTAGAAAACCCTCACCTTATGGGTTGGGATTATCCTAAATGTGATAGAGCCATGCCTAACAT
GCTTAGAATTATGGCCTCACTTGTTCTTGCTCGCAAACATACAACGTGTTGTAGCTTGTCACACCGTTTC
TATAGATTAGCTAATGAGTGTGCTCAAGTATTGAGTGAAATGGTCATGTGTGGCGGTTCACTATATGTTA
AACCAGGTGGAACCTCATCAGGAGATGCCACAACTGCTTATGCTAATAGTGTTTTTAACATTTGTCAAGC
TGTCACGGCCAATGTTAATGCACTTTTATCTACTGATGGTAACAAAATTGCCGATAAGTATGTCCGCAAT
TTACAACACAGACTTTATGAGTGTCTCTATAGAAATAGAGATGTTGACACAGACTTTGTGAATGAGTTTT
ACGCATATTTGCGTAAACATTTCTCAATGATGATACTCTCTGACGATGCTGTTGTGTGTTTCAATAGCAC
TTATGCATCTCAAGGTCTAGTGGCTAGCATAAAGAACTTTAAGTCAGTTCTTTATTATCAAAACAATGTT
TTTATGTCTGAAGCAAAATGTTGGACTGAGACTGACCTTACTAAAGGACCTCATGAATTTTGCTCTCAAC
ATACAATGCTAGTTAAACAGGGTGATGATTATGTGTACCTTCCTTACCCAGATCCATCAAGAATCCTAGG
GGCCGGCTGTTTTGTAGATGATATCGTAAAAACAGATGGTACACTTATGATTGAACGGTTCGTGTCTTTA
GCTATAGATGCTTACCCACTTACTAAACATCCTAATCAGGAGTATGCTGATGTCTTTCATTTGTACTTAC
AATACATAAGAAAGCTACATGATGAGTTAACAGGACACATGTTAGACATGTATTCTGTTATGCTTACTAA
TGATAACACTTCAAGGTATTGGGAACCTGAGTTTTATGAGGCTATGTACACACCGCATACAGTCTTAGAA
AACCTTTACTTTCAGTCGATGAGTGACAAAATCATTCATCTAACCGATGACTCCTTTGATACAGACGTGT
TGAAGGCCGATGGTGCGATACTGGTAGATTTCTGGGCTGAATGGTGTGGCCCGTGCAAGATGATCGCACC
CATTCTGGACGAGATCGCCGACGAGTATCAAGGAAAATTAACTGTCGCTAAGCTTAATATAGATCAGAAC
CCAGGGACGGCACCTAAATACGGCATCAGGGGAATACCTACCCTCCTGCTCTTTAAGAATGGGGAAGTTG
CCGCGACAAAAGTGGGAGCCCTGTCTAAGGGCCAGCTAAAAGAGTTCTTGGACGCTAACCTGGCAGGTTC
AGGCTCGGGGCACATGCACCATCACCATCACCATAGCAGCGGGCTCGTGCCACGCGGCTAAGCTAGCTTG
ACTGACTGAGATACAGCGTACCTTCAGCTCACAGACATGATAAGATACATTGATGAGTTTGGACAAACCA
CAACTAGAATGCAGTGAAAAAAATGCTTTATTTGTGAAATTTGTGATGCTATTGCTTTATTTGTAACCAT
TATAAGCTGCAATAAACAAGTTAACAACAACAATTGCATTCATTTTATGTTTCAGGTTCAGGGGGAGGTG
TGGGAGGTTTTTTAAAGCAAGTAAAACCTCTACAAATGTGGTATTGGCCCATCTCTATCGGTATCGTAGC
ATAACCCCTTGGGGCCTCTAAACGGGTCTTGAGGGGTTTTTTGTGCCCCTCGGGCCGGATTGCTATCTAC
CGGCATTGGCGCAGAAAAAAATGCCTGATGCGACGCTGCGCGTCTTATACTCCCACATATGCCAGATTCA
GCAACGGATACGGCTTCCCCAACTTGCCCACTTCCATACGTGTCCTCCTTACCAGAAATTTATCCTTAAG
GTCGTCAGCTATCCTGCAGGCGATCTCTCGATTTCGATCAAGACATTCCTTTAATGGTCTTTTCTGGACA
CCACTAGGGGTCAGAAGTAGTTCATCAAACTTTCTTCCCTCCCTAATCTCATTGGTTACCTTGGGCTATC
GAAACTTAATTAACCAGTCAAGTCAGCTACTTGGCGAGATCGACTTGTCTGGGTTTCGACTACGCTCAGA
ATTGCGTCAGTCAAGTTCGATCTGGTCCTTGCTATTGCACCCGTTCTCCGATTACGAGTTTCATTTAAAT
CATGTGAGCAAAAGGCCAGCAAAAGGCCAGGAACCGTAAAAAGGCCGCGTTGCTGGCGTTTTTCCATAGG
CTCCGCCCCCCTGACGAGCATCACAAAAATCGACGCTCAAGTCAGAGGTGGCGAAACCCGACAGGACTAT
AAAGATACCAGGCGTTTCCCCCTGGAAGCTCCCTCGTGCGCTCTCCTGTTCCGACCCTGCCGCTTACCGG
ATACCTGTCCGCCTTTCTCCCTTCGGGAAGCGTGGCGCTTTCTCATAGCTCACGCTGTAGGTATCTCAGT
TCGGTGTAGGTCGTTCGCTCCAAGCTGGGCTGTGTGCACGAACCCCCCGTTCAGCCCGACCGCTGCGCCT
TATCCGGTAACTATCGTCTTGAGTCCAACCCGGTAAGACACGACTTATCGCCACTGGCAGCAGCCACTGG
TAACAGGATTAGCAGAGCGAGGTATGTAGGCGGTGCTACAGAGTTCTTGAAGTGGTGGCCTAACTACGGC
TACACTAGAAGAACAGTATTTGGTATCTGCGCTCTGCTGAAGCCAGTTACCTTCGGAAAAAGAGTTGGTA
GCTCTTGATCCGGCAAACAAACCACCGCTGGTAGCGGTGGTTTTTTTGTTTGCAAGCAGCAGATTACGCG
CAGAAAAAAAGGATCTCAAGAAGATCCTTTGATCTTTTCTACGGGGTCTGACGCTCAGTGGAACGAAAAC
TCACGTTAAGGGATTTTGGTCATGAGATTATCAAAAAGGATCTTCACCTAGATCCTTTTAAATTAAAAAT
GAAGTTTTAAATCAATCTAAAGTATATATGAGTAAACTTGGTCTGACAGTTACCAATGCTTAATCAGTGA
GGCACCTATCTCAGCGATCTGTCTATTTCGTTCATCCATAGTTGCATTTAAATTTCCGAACTCTCCAAGG
CCCTCGTCGGAAAATCTTCAAACCTTTCGTCCGATCCATCTTGCAGGCTACCTCTCGAACGAACTATCGC
AAGTCTCTTGGCCGGCCTTGCGCCTTGGCTATTGCTTGGCAGCGCCTATCGCCAGGTATTACTCCAATCC
CGAATATCCGAGATCGGGATCACCCGAGAGAAGTTCAACCTACATCCTCAATCCCGATCTATCCGAGATC
CGAGGAATATCGAAATCGGGGCGCGCCTGGCCTCCGCGCCGGGTTTTGGCGCCTCCCGCGGGCGCCCCCC
TCGTCACGGCGAGCGCTGCCACGTCAGACGAAGGGCGCAGGAGCGTCCTGATCCTTCCGCCCGGACGCTC
AGGACAGCGGCCCGCTGCTCATAAGACTCGGCCTTAGAACCCCAGTATCAGCAGAAGGACATTTTAGGAC
GGGACTTGGGTGACTCTAGGGCACTGGTTTTCTTTCCAGAGAGCGGAACAGGCGAGGAAAAGTAGTCCCT
TCTCGGCGATTCTGCGGAGGGATCTCCGTGGGGCGGTGAACGCCGATGATTATATAAGGACGCGCCGGGT
GTGGCACAGCTAGTTCCGTCGCAGCCGGGATTTGGGTCGCGGTTCTTGTTTGTGGATCGCTGTGATCGTC
ACTTGGTGAGTAGCGGGCTGCTGGGCTGGCCGGGGCTTTCGTGGCCGCCGGGCCGCTCGGTGGGACGGAA
GCGTGTGGAGAGACCGCCAAGGGCTGTAGTCTGGGTCCGCGAGCAAGGTTGCCCTGAACTGGGGGTTGGG
GGGAGCGCAGCAAAATGGCGGCTGTTCCCGAGTCTTGAATGGAAGACGCTTGTGAGGCGGGCTGTGAGGT
CGTTGAAACAAGGTGGGGGGCATGGTGGGCGGCAAGAACCCAAGGTCTTGAGCCCTTCGCTAATGCGGGA
AAGCTCTTATTCGGGTGAGATGGGCTGGGCACCATCTGGGGACCCTGACGTGAAGTTTGTCACTGACTGG
AGAACTCGGTTTGTCGTCTGTTGCGGGGGCGGCAGTTATGGCGGTGCCGTTGGGCAGTGCACCCGTACCT
TTGGGAGCGCGCGCCCTCGTCGTGTCGTGACGTCACCCGTTCTGTTGGCTTATAATGCAGGGTGGGGCCA
CCTGCCGGTAGGTGTGCGGTAGGCTTTTCTCCGTCGCAGGACGCAGGGTTCGGGCCTAGGGTAGGCTCTC
CTGAATCGACAGGCGCCGGACCTCTGGTGAGGGGAGGGATAAGTGAGGCGTCAGTTTCTTTGGTCGGTTT
TATGTACCTATCTTCTTAAGTAGCTGAAGCTCCGGTTTTGAACTATGCGCTCGGGGTTGGCGAGTGTGTT
TTGTGAAGTTTTTTAGGCACCTTTTGAAATGTAATCATTTGGGTCAATATGTAATTTTCAGTGTTAGACT
TGTAAATTGTCCGCTAAATTCTGGCCGTTTTTGGCTTTTTTGTTAGACAACATGACCGAGTACAAGCCCA
CGGTGCGCCTCGCCACCCGCGACGACGTCCCCAGGGCCGTACGCACCCTCGCCGCCGCGTTCGCCGACTA
CCCCGCCACGCGCCACACCGTCGATCCGGACCGCCACATCGAGCGGGTCACCGAGCTGCAAGAACTCTTC
CTCACGCGCGTCGGGCTCGACATCGGCAAGGTGTGGGTCGCGGACGACGGCGCCGCGGTGGCGGTCTGGA
CCACGCCGGAGAGCGTCGAAGCGGGGGCGGTGTTCGCCGAGATCGGCCCGCGCATGGCCGAGTTGAGCGG
TTCCCGGCTGGCCGCGCAGCAACAGATGGAGGGCCTCCTGGCGCCGCACCGGCCCAAGGAGCCCGCGTGG
TTCCTGGCCACCGTCGGCGTCTCGCCCGACCACCAGGGCAAGGGTCTGGGCAGCGCCGTCGTGCTCCCCG
GAGTGGAGGCCGCCGAGCGCGCCGGGGTGCCCGCCTTCCTGGAGACCTCCGCGCCCCGCAACCTCCCCTT
CTACGAGCGGCTCGGCTTCACCGTCACCGCCGACGTCGAGGTGCCCGAAGGACCGCGCACCTGGTGCATG
ACCCGCAAGCCCGGTGCCTAGGCTAGTATGTAAGCCTAGTCTTAGATAATAAAATCGCTATCCATCGAAG
ATGGATGTGTGTTGGTTTTTTGTGTGTGTAACGCTAGGCGCGCCTGGTGTACCGAGAACGATCCTCTCAG
TGCGAGTCTCGACGATCCATATCGTTGCTTGGCAGTCAGCCAGTCGGAATCCAGCTTGGGACCCAGGAAG
TCCAATCGTCAGATATTGTACTCAAGCCTGGTCACGGCAGCGTACCGATCTGTTTAAACCTAGATATTGA
TAGTCTGATCGGTCAACGTATAATCGAGTCCTAGCTTTTGCAAACATCTATCAAGAGACAGGATCAGCAG
GAGGCTTTCGCATGAGTATTCAACATTTCCGTGTCGCCCTTATTCCCTTTTTTGCGGCATTTTGCCTTCC
TGTTTTTGCTCACCCAGAAACGCTGGTGAAAGTAAAAGATGCTGAAGATCAGTTGGGTGCGCGAGTGGGT
TACATCGAACTGGATCTCAACAGCGGTAAGATCCTTGAGAGTTTTCGCCCCGAAGAACGCTTTCCAATGA
TGAGCACTTTTAAAGTTCTGCTATGTGGCGCGGTATTATCCCGTATTGACGCCGGGCAAGAGCAACTCGG
TCGCCGCATACACTATTCTCAGAATGACTTGGTTGAGTATTCACCAGTCACAGAAAAGCATCTTACGGAT
GGCATGACAGTAAGAGAATTATGCAGTGCTGCCATAACCATGAGTGATAACACTGCGGCCAACTTACTTC
TGACAACGATTGGAGGACCGAAGGAGCTAACCGCTTTTTTGCACAACATGGGGGATCATGTAACTCGCCT
TGATCGTTGGGAACCGGAGCTGAATGAAGCCATACCAAACGACGAGCGTGACACCACGATGCCTGTAGCA
ATGGCAACAACCTTGCGTAAACTATTAACTGGCGAACTACTTACTCTAGCTTCCCGGCAACAGTTGATAG
ACTGGATGGAGGCGGATAAAGTTGCAGGACCACTTCTGCGCTCGGCCCTTCCGGCTGGCTGGTTTATTGC
TGATAAATCTGGAGCCGGTGAGCGTGGGTCTCGCGGTATCATTGCAGCACTGGGGCCAGATGGTAAGCCC
TCCCGTATCGTAGTTATCTACACGACGGGGAGTCAGGCAACTATGGATGAACGAAATAGACAGATCGCTG
AGATAGGTGCCTCACTGATTAAGCATTGGTAACCGATTCTAGGTGCATTGGCGCAGAAAAAAATGCCTGA
TGCGACGCTGCGCGTCTTATACTCCCACATATGCCAGATTCAGCAACGGATACGGCTTCCCCAACTTGCC
CACTTCCATACGTGTCCTCCTTACCAGAAATTTATCCTTAAGATCGTTTAAACTCGACTCTGGCTCTATC
GAATCTCCGTCGTTTCGAGCTTACGCGAACAGCCGTGGCGCTCATTTGCTCGTCGGGCATCGAATCTCGT
CAGCTATCGTCAGCTTACCTTTTTGGCAGCGATCGCGGCTCCCGACATCTTGGACCATTAGCTCCACAGG
TATCTTCTTCCCTCTAGTGGTCATAACAGCAGCTTCAGCTACCTCTCAATTCAAAAAACCCCTCAAGACC
CGTTTAGAGGCCCCAAGGGGTTATGCTATCAATCGTTGCGTTACACACACAAAAAACCAACACACATCCA
TCTTCGATGGATAGCGATTTTATTATCTAACTGCTGATCGAGTGTAGCCAGATCTAGTAATCAATTACGG
GGTCATTAGTTCATAGCCCATATATGGAGTTCCGCGTTACATAACTTACGGTAAATGGCCCGCCTGGCTG
ACCGCCCAACGACCCCCGCCCATTGACGTCAATAATGACGTATGTTCCCATAGTAACGCCAATAGGGACT
TTCCATTGACGTCAATGGGTGGAGTATTTACGGTAAACTGCCCACTTGGCAGTACATCAAGTGTATCATA
TGCCAAGTACGCCCCCTATTGACGTCAATGACGGTAAATGGCCCGCCTGGCATTATGCCCAGTACATGAC
CTTATGGGACTTTCCTACTTGGCAGTACATCTACGTATTAGTCATCGCTATTACCATGCTGATGCGGTTT
TGGCAGTACATCAATGGGCGTGGATAGCGGTTTGACTCACGGGGATTTCCAAGTCTCCACCCCATTGACG
TCAATGGGAGTTTGTTTTGGCACCAAAATCAACGGGACTTTCCAAAATGTCGTAACAACTCCGCCCCATT
GACGCAAATGGGCGGTAGGCGTGTACGGTGGGAGGTCTATATAAGCAGAGCTGGTTTAGTGAACCGTCAG
ATCAGATCTTTGTCGATCCTACCATCCACTCGACACACCCGCCAGCGGCCGC
Features (pLannotate 1.2.2; 21 found; start..end, strand, type, name):
   2819..3145    +  CDS            trxA: THIO_ECO57 - Experimental evidence at protein level: Swiss-Prot protein existence level 1. Participates in various redox reactions through the reversible oxidation of its active center dithiol to a disulfide and catalyzes dithiol-disulfide exchange reactions. From Escherichia coli O157:H7.
   3167..3184    +  CDS            6xHis: 6xHis affinity tag
   3261..3382    -  polyA_signal   SV40 poly(A) signal: SV40 polyadenylation signal
   3405..3474    -  CDS            large T antigen (fragment): large T antigen from SV40 (simian virus 40)
   3497..3543    +  terminator     T7 terminator: transcription terminator for bacteriophage T7 RNA polymerase
   3573..3709    +  terminator     rrnG terminator: transcription terminator from the E. coli ribosomal RNA rrnG operon (Albrechtsen et al., 1991)
   3754..3825    +  misc_feature   3' β-globin insulator: insulator downstream of the human β-globin locus (Farrell et al., 2002)
   4051..4639    -  rep_origin     ori: high-copy-number ColE1/pMB1/pBR322/pUC origin of replication
   4811..4875    -  CDS            bla(M) (fragment): β-lactamase lacking the signal sequence; bla(M); allows cytosolic expression of β-lactamase
   5139..6348    +  promoter       UbC promoter: human ubiquitin C promoter
   6352..6949    +  CDS            PuroR (fragment): puromycin N-acetyltransferase; pac from Streptomyces; confers resistance to puromycin
   6978..7026    +  polyA_signal   poly(A) signal: synthetic polyadenylation signal
   7292..8152    +  CDS            AmpR: β-lactamase; bla; confers resistance to ampicillin, carbenicillin, and related antibiotics
   8165..8301    +  terminator     rrnG terminator: transcription terminator from the E. coli ribosomal RNA rrnG operon (Albrechtsen et al., 1991)
   8446..8517    +  misc_feature   5' β-globin insulator: insulator upstream of the human β-globin locus (Farrell et al., 2002)
   8522..8568    -  terminator     T7 terminator: transcription terminator for bacteriophage T7 RNA polymerase
   8586..8634    -  polyA_signal   poly(A) signal: synthetic polyadenylation signal
   8715..9018    +  enhancer       CMV enhancer: human cytomegalovirus immediate early enhancer
   9091..9108    -  promoter       CMV promoter (fragment): human cytomegalovirus (CMV) immediate early promoter
   9171..9222    +  promoter       CMVd2 promoter: truncated human cytomegalovirus (CMV) immediate early promoter that yields moderately reduced expression relative to the full-length promoter
   9192..2800    +  CDS            rep (fragment) (across the origin): R1AB_SARS2 - Experimental evidence at protein level: Swiss-Prot protein existence level 1. [2'-O-methyltransferase]: Methyltransferase that mediates mRNA cap 2'-O-ribose methylation to the 5'-cap structure of viral mRNAs. N7-methyl guanosine cap is a prerequisite for binding of nsp16. Therefore plays an essential role in viral mRNAs cap methylation which is essential to evade immune system. From Severe acute respiratory syndrome coronavirus 2 (2019-nCoV) (SARS-CoV-2).
