[The description below was written by a language model from this plasmid's Addgene catalogue record and pLannotate feature annotations shown in this document.]
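Description:
pGBW-m4133389 is a mammalian expression plasmid built on the pTwist_CMV_Puro_6 backbone that carries the wild-type coding sequence for the SARS-CoV-2 RNA-dependent RNA polymerase, the portion of the ORF1ab polyprotein commonly known as nsp12. The full sequence record is about 9.3 kb, with an insert of roughly 2.8 kb. In bacteria the plasmid is maintained at high copy through a ColE1/pUC-type origin and selected with ampicillin via a complete β-lactamase gene. A short additional bla fragment is also annotated and appears to be a backbone remnant.

Expression of the polymerase is driven by the CMV immediate-early enhancer and promoter; the annotation software detects the enhancer plus partial and truncated CMV promoter matches just upstream of the open reading frame, which spans the numbering origin of the circular sequence. The automated label for this ORF quotes the polyprotein's methyltransferase function, but this only reflects a match to the ORF1ab entry as a whole, not the segment actually cloned. Downstream and in frame, the backbone supplies a C-terminal E. coli thioredoxin (TrxA) fusion that the catalogue describes as TEV-cleavable, followed by a 6xHis tag seen in the feature table, so the protein can be affinity purified and the fusion partner removed. An SV40 polyadenylation signal lies after the cassette.

A separate unit, with the human UbC promoter driving puromycin N-acetyltransferase and a synthetic poly(A) signal, permits puromycin selection of transfected cells. β-globin insulator elements together with T7 and rrnG terminators flank the cassettes, presumably limiting transcriptional read-through. The construct is suited to producing tagged viral polymerase in mammalian cells for biochemical or functional studies.
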