Addgene plasmid #152150: pGBW-m4133389
Purpose: Mammalian expression plasmid for SARS-CoV-2 RNA-dependent RNA polymerase
Depositing lab: Ginkgo Bioworks & Benjie Chen. Depositing organization: Ginkgo Bioworks.
Backbone
  Vector backbone: pTwist_CMV_Puro_6
  Backbone size w/o insert (bp): 6080
  Vector type: Mammalian Expression
  Selectable markers: Puromycin
Growth in bacteria
  Bacterial resistance: Ampicillin, 100 μg/mL
  Growth temperature: 37°C
  Growth strain: DH5alpha
  Copy number: High Copy
Gene/Insert
  Gene/Insert name: SARS-CoV-2 RNA-dependent RNA polymerase
  Species: Severe acute respiratory syndrome coronavirus 2
  Insert size (bp): 2789
  Mutation: wt
  Entrez Gene: ORF1ab (a.k.a. GU280_gp01)
  Promoter: CMV
  Tag / fusion protein: Cleavable TEV;TRX (C terminal on backbone)
  Cloning method: Unknown
Resource information
  A portion of this plasmid was derived from a plasmid made by: GinkgoBioworks
Depositor comments: NCBI reference sequence: YP_009725307.1
How to cite: pGBW-m4133389 was a gift from Ginkgo Bioworks & Benjie Chen (Addgene plasmid # 152150 ; http://n2t.net/addgene:152150 ; RRID:Addgene_152150)
